Addgene plasmid #60509: pSBtet-Neo
Purpose: (Empty Backbone) SB-transposon with inducible SfiI cloning site for GOI (contains firefly luciferase) and constitutive expression of rtTA and neomycin resistance gene
Depositing lab: Eric Kowarz. Depositing organization: Goethe-Universitaet Frankfurt am Main. Publication: Optimized Sleeping Beauty transposons rapidly generate stable transgenic cell lines. Kowarz E, Loescher D, Marschalek R. Biotechnol J. 2015 Feb 4. doi: 10.1002/biot.201400821. PubMed 25650551.
Backbone
  Vector backbone: pUC19
  Backbone size (bp): 2021
  Vector type: Mammalian Expression ; Transposon
  Promoter: TCE & RPBSA
  Selectable markers: Neomycin (select with G418)
Growth in bacteria
  Bacterial resistance: Ampicillin, 100 μg/mL
  Growth temperature: 37°C
  Growth strain: Top10
  Copy number: High Copy
Gene/Insert
  Cloning method: Restriction Enzyme
  Sequencing primers: 5′ CCTGGAGCCAATTCCAACTCT; 3′ CACTGCATTCTTGTTGTGGTT
Terms and licenses: Academic/Nonprofit Terms; Industry Terms: Not Available to Industry
How to cite: pSBtet-Neo was a gift from Eric Kowarz (Addgene plasmid # 60509 ; http://n2t.net/addgene:60509 ; RRID:Addgene_60509)
