[The description below was written by a language model from this plasmid's Addgene catalogue record and pLannotate feature annotations shown in this document.]
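Description:
pSBtet-Neo is an empty-backbone Sleeping Beauty transposon vector for generating stable mammalian cell lines with doxycycline-inducible expression of a gene of interest. It is built on pUC19 and is propagated in E. coli as a high-copy plasmid through the ColE1/pUC origin, with ampicillin selection provided by the β-lactamase gene and its native promoter. The full depositor sequence is 7,433 nt. The automated feature table does not annotate the transposon inverted repeats, although the catalogue entry describes the cassette as an SB transposon. Mobilisation into the genome would therefore depend on Sleeping Beauty transposase supplied separately.

The payload consists of two expression units. The first is a tight Tet-responsive promoter (seven tet operators upstream of a minimal CMV promoter, listed in the catalogue as TCE) that drives a firefly luciferase luc2 coding sequence. This luciferase acts as a placeholder in the SfiI cloning site and is replaced by the gene of interest through restriction cloning. An SV40 polyadenylation signal lies just downstream, annotated on the opposite strand. The second unit is constitutive and, according to the catalogue, uses the RPBSA promoter, which the feature table does not annotate. It expresses a reverse tetracycline transactivator (rtTA3-type with VP16-derived minimal activation domains), followed by the neomycin phosphotransferase gene and a bGH polyadenylation signal. How the rtTA and neo reading frames are linked is not stated in the record. Because the transactivator and the G418 marker sit in the same transposon as the inducible cassette, a single integration event yields selectable cells in which adding doxycycline switches on the cloned gene. The unmodified vector can serve as an inducible luciferase control.
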