Features (pLannotate 1.2.2; 14 found; start..end, strand, type, name):
    295..607     +  promoter       tight TRE promoter: Tet-responsive promoter PTight, consisting of seven tet operator sequences followed by the minimal CMV promoter
    686..2338    +  CDS            luciferase: firefly luciferase synthetic luc2 version of the luciferase gene
   2414..2495    -  polyA_signal   SV40 poly(A) signal: SV40 polyadenylation signal
   2518..2586    -  CDS            large T antigen (fragment): large T antigen from SV40 (simian virus 40)
   3218..3915    +  CDS            rtTA3 (fragment): reverse tetracycline transactivator 3 activates expression from Tet-responsive promoters in the presence of doxycycline
   3845..3955    +  CDS            VP48: 3 tandem repeats of the minimal activation domain of herpes simplex virus VP16 (Cheng et al., 2013)
   4025..4816    +  CDS            neo: KKA2_KLEPN - Also known as kan, nptII. Experimental evidence at protein level: Swiss-Prot protein existence level 1. Resistance to kanamycin, neomycin, paromomycin, ribostamycin, butirosin and gentamicin B. From Klebsiella pneumoniae.
   4880..5104    +  polyA_signal   bGH poly(A) signal: bovine growth hormone polyadenylation signal
   5108..5129    +  promoter       SV40 promoter (fragment): SV40 enhancer and early promoter
   5601..6189    -  rep_origin     ori: high-copy-number ColE1/pMB1/pBR322/pUC origin of replication
   6360..7220    -  CDS            AmpR: β-lactamase; bla; confers resistance to ampicillin, carbenicillin, and related antibiotics
   7221..7325    -  promoter       AmpR promoter: bla
   7352..7402    +  misc_feature   bom (fragment): basis of mobility region from pBR322
   7403..7433    -  rep_origin     M13 ori (fragment): M13 bacteriophage origin of replication; arrow indicates direction of (+) strand synthesis
>Addgene plasmid #60509 | pSBtet-Neo | depositor full sequence | sequence record 97538 | pSBtet-Neo sequence 7433 bps
GGATCCCTATACAGTTGAAGTCGGAAGTTTACATACACTTAAGTTGGAGTCATTAAAACTCGTTTTTCAA
CTACTCCACAAATTTCTTGTTAACAAACAATAGTTTTGGCAAGTCAGTTAGGACATCTACTTTGTGCATG
ACACAAGTCATTTTTCCAACAATTGTTTACAGACAGATTATTTCACTTATAATTCACTGTATCACAATTC
CAGTGGGTCAGAAGTTTACATACACTAAGTTCGACTCCTCTGCAGAATGCGGCGATGTTTCGGTAAGGGG
TCCGCTATCTAGACGAGTTTACTCCCTATCAGTGATAGAGAACGTATGTCGAGTTTACTCCCTATCAGTG
ATAGAGAACGATGTCGAGTTTACTCCCTATCAGTGATAGAGAACGTATGTCGAGTTTACTCCCTATCAGT
GATAGAGAACGTATGTCGAGTTTACTCCCTATCAGTGATAGAGAACGTATGTCGAGTTTATCCCTATCAG
TGATAGAGAACGTATGTCGAGTTTACTCCCTATCAGTGATAGAGAACGTATGTCGATTAGGCGTGTACGG
TGGGCGCCTATAAAAGCAGAGCTCGTTTAGTGAACCGTCAGATCGCCTGGAGCCAATTCCAACTCTTTTG
CCTTATACCTACTTTCCGTACCACTTCCTACCCTCGAAAGGCCTCTGAGGCCACCATGGAAGATGCCAAA
AACATTAAGAAGGGCCCAGCGCCATTCTACCCACTCGAAGACGGGACCGCCGGCGAGCAGCTGCACAAAG
CCATGAAGCGCTACGCCCTGGTGCCCGGCACCATCGCCTTTACCGACGCACATATCGAGGTGGACATTAC
CTACGCCGAGTACTTCGAGATGAGCGTTCGGCTGGCAGAAGCTATGAAGCGCTATGGGCTGAATACAAAC
CATCGGATCGTGGTGTGCAGCGAGAATAGCTTGCAGTTCTTCATGCCCGTGTTGGGTGCCCTGTTCATCG
GTGTGGCTGTGGCCCCAGCTAACGACATCTACAACGAGCGCGAGCTGCTGAACAGCATGGGCATCAGCCA
GCCCACCGTCGTATTCGTGAGCAAGAAAGGGCTGCAAAAGATCCTCAACGTGCAAAAGAAGCTACCGATC
ATACAAAAGATCATCATCATGGATAGCAAGACCGACTACCAGGGCTTCCAAAGCATGTACACCTTCGTGA
CTTCCCATTTGCCACCCGGCTTCAACGAGTACGACTTCGTGCCCGAGAGCTTCGACCGGGACAAAACCAT
CGCCCTGATCATGAACAGTAGTGGCAGTACCGGATTGCCCAAGGGCGTAGCCCTACCGCACCGCACCGCT
TGTGTCCGATTCAGTCATGCCCGCGACCCCATCTTCGGCAACCAGATCATCCCCGACACCGCTATCCTCA
GCGTGGTGCCATTTCACCACGGCTTCGGCATGTTCACCACGCTGGGCTACTTGATCTGCGGCTTTCGGGT
CGTGCTCATGTACCGCTTCGAGGAGGAGCTATTCTTGCGCAGCTTGCAAGACTATAAGATTCAATCTGCC
CTGCTGGTGCCCACACTATTTAGCTTCTTCGCTAAGAGCACTCTCATCGACAAGTACGACCTAAGCAACT
TGCACGAGATCGCCAGCGGCGGGGCGCCGCTCAGCAAGGAGGTAGGTGAGGCCGTGGCCAAACGCTTCCA
CCTACCAGGCATCCGCCAGGGCTACGGCCTGACAGAAACAACCAGCGCCATTCTGATCACCCCCGAAGGG
GACGACAAGCCTGGCGCAGTAGGCAAGGTGGTGCCCTTCTTCGAGGCTAAGGTGGTGGACTTGGACACCG
GTAAGACACTGGGTGTGAACCAGCGCGGCGAGCTGTGCGTCCGTGGCCCCATGATCATGAGCGGCTACGT
TAACAACCCCGAGGCTACAAACGCTCTCATCGACAAGGACGGCTGGCTGCACAGCGGCGACATCGCCTAC
TGGGACGAGGACGAGCACTTCTTCATCGTGGACCGGCTGAAGAGCCTGATCAAATACAAGGGCTACCAGG
TAGCCCCAGCCGAACTGGAGAGCATCCTGCTGCAACACCCCAACATCTTCGACGCCGGGGTCGCCGGCCT
GCCCGACGACGATGCCGGCGAGCTGCCCGCCGCAGTCGTCGTGCTGGAACACGGTAAAACCATGACCGAG
AAGGAGATCGTGGACTATGTGGCCAGCCAGGTTACAACCGCCAAGAAGCTGCGCGGTGGTGTTGTGTTCG
TGGACGAGGTGCCTAAAGGACTGACCGGCAAGTTGGACGCCCGCAAGATCCGCGAGATTCTCATTAAGGC
CAAGAAGGGCGGCAAGATCGCCGTGTAAGGCCTGTCAGGCCAAGCTTCCATCGATAGACATGATAAGATA
CATTGATGAGTTTGGACAAACCACAACAAGAATGCAGTGAAAAAAATGCTTTATTTGTGAAATTTGTGAT
GCTATTGCTTTATTTGTAACCATTATAAGCTGCAATAAACAAGTTAACAACAACAATTGCATTCATTTTA
TGTTTCAGGTTCAGGGGGAGATGTGGGAGGTTTTTTAAAGCAAGTAAAACCTCTACAAATGTGGTACCTA
GGCGAGACCCTGTCTCACAAAATAAAGTAAGCCCGGACTGAGTGCGGAAAGGCGGGCCTGGCGGGTCTGG
TCTCCCCATGCGGGCCACCAGAGGCCCTGCAGCCTTCAGTCGCTTGAAGGGGTAATGGCGCTTCCACTCA
CAAACATGGCGGACAGAGCGTGTGAACGAGATGAACAGCCCCTCAAAAATATGGCCGCCGAGGCTGGACG
GCCGTGCCCCAGCAGCACCGCCTCCGCGCCCCACGTGATCTCTCGCCGGGCACAGCGCTGACCGCGGAGG
TCCAACCGGAAGAATGTCCGGATTGGACATTCGGAAGAGGGCCCGCCTTCCCTGGGGAATCTCTGCGCAC
GCGCAGAACGCTTCGACCAATGAAAACACAGGAAGCCGTCCGCGCAACCGCGTTGCGTCACTTCTGCCGC
CCCTGTTTCAAGGTATATAGCCGTAGACGGAACTTCGCCTTTCTCTCGGCCTTAGCGCCATTTTTTTGGG
TGAGTGTTTTTTGGTTCCTGCGTTGGGATTCCGTGTACAATCCATAGACATCTGACCTCGGCACTTAGCA
TCATCACAGCAAACTAACTGTAGCCTTTCTCTCTTTCCCTGTAGAAACCTCTGCACCTGAGGCCACCATG
TCTAGACTGGACAAGAGCAAAGTCATAAACGGCGCTCTGGAATTACTCAATGGAGTCGGTATCGAAGGCC
TGACGACAAGGAAACTCGCTCAAAAGCTGGGAGTTGAGCAGCCTACCCTGTACTGGCACGTGAAGAACAA
GCGGGCCCTGCTCGATGCCCTGCCAATCGAGATGCTGGACAGGCATCATACCCACTTCTGCCCCCTGGAA
GGCGAGTCATGGCAAGACTTTCTGCGGAACAACGCCAAGTCATTCCGCTGTGCTCTCCTCTCACATCGCG
ACGGGGCTAAAGTGCATCTCGGCACCCGCCCAACAGAGAAACAGTACGAAACCCTGGAAAATCAGCTCGC
GTTCCTGTGTCAGCAAGGCTTCTCCCTGGAGAACGCACTGTACGCTCTGTCCGCCGTGGGCCACTTTACA
CTGGGCTGCGTATTGGAGGAACAGGAGCATCAAGTAGCAAAAGAGGAAAGAGAGACACCTACCACCGATT
CTATGCCCCCACTTCTGAGACAAGCAATTGAGCTGTTCGACCGGCAGGGAGCCGAACCTGCCTTCCTTTT
CGGCCTGGAACTAATCATATGTGGCCTGGAGAAACAGCTAAAGTGCGAAAGCGGCGGGCCGGCCGACGCC
CTTGACGATTTTGACTTAGACATGCTCCCAGCCGATGCCCTTGACGACTTTGACCTTGATATGCTGCCTG
CTGACGCTCTTGACGATTTTGACCTTGACATGCTCCCCGGGTCCGGCGCTACTAACTTCAGCCTGCTGAA
GCAGGCTGGTGACGTCGAGGAGAATCCTGGTCCCATGATTGAACAAGATGGATTGCACGCAGGTTCTCCG
GCCGCTTGGGTGGAGAGGCTATTCGGCTATGACTGGGCACAACAGACAATCGGCTGCTCTGATGCCGCCG
TGTTCCGGCTGTCAGCGCAGGGGCGCCCGGTTCTTTTTGTCAAGACCGACCTGTCCGGTGCCCTGAATGA
ACTGCAGGACGAGGCAGCGCGGCTATCGTGGCTGGCCACGACGGGCGTTCCTTGCGCAGCTGTGCTCGAC
GTTGTCACTGAAGCGGGAAGGGACTGGCTGCTATTGGGCGAAGTGCCGGGGCAGGATCTCCTGTCATCTC
ACCTTGCTCCTGCCGAGAAAGTATCCATCATGGCTGATGCAATGCGGCGGCTGCATACGCTTGATCCGGC
TACCTGCCCATTCGACCACCAAGCGAAACATCGCATCGAGCGAGCACGTACTCGGATGGAAGCCGGTCTT
GTCGATCAGGATGATCTGGACGAAGAGCATCAGGGGCTCGCGCCAGCCGAACTGTTCGCCAGGCTCAAGG
CGCGCATGCCCGACGGCGAGGATCTCGTCGTGACCCATGGCGATGCCTGCTTGCCGAATATCATGGTGGA
AAATGGCCGCTTTTCTGGATTCATCGACTGTGGCCGGCTGGGTGTGGCGGACCGCTATCAGGACATAGCG
TTGGCTACCCGTGATATTGCTGAAGAGCTTGGCGGCGAATGGGCTGACCGCTTCCTCGTGCTTTACGGTA
TCGCCGCTCCCGATTCGCAGCGCATCGCCTTCTATCGCCTTCTTGACGAGTTCTTCTGATTCGAAGGCCT
GTCGTGAAGCTTGGGGATCAATTCTCTAGAGCTCGCTGATCAGCCTCGACTGTGCCTTCTAGTTGCCAGC
CATCTGTTGTTTGCCCCTCCCCCGTGCCTTCCTTGACCCTGGAAGGTGCCACTCCCACTGTCCTTTCCTA
ATAAAATGAGGAAATTGCATCGCATTGTCTGAGTAGGTGTCATTCTATTCTGGGGGGTGGGGTGGGGCAG
GACAGCAAGGGGGAGGATTGGGAAGACAATAGCAGGCATGCTGGGGATGCGGTGGGCTCTATGGCTTCTG
AGGCGGAAAGAACCAGCTGGGCCTACTAGCTACTCGGGACCCCTTACCGAAACATCGCCGCATTCTGCAG
AGGAGTCGAGTGTATGTAAACTTCTGACCCACTGGGAATGTGATGAAAGAAATAAAAGCTGAAATGAATC
ATTCTCTCTACTATTATTCTGATATTTCACATTCTTAAAATAAAGTGGTGATCCTAACTGACCTAAGACA
GGGAATTTTTACTAGGATTAAATGTCAGGAATTGTGAAAAAGTGAGTTTAAATGTATTTGGCTAAGGTGT
ATGTAAACTTCCGACTTCAACTGTATAGGGATCCGCTTCCTCGCTCACTGACTCGCTGCGCTCGGTCGTT
CGGCTGCGGCGAGCGGTATCAGCTCACTCAAAGGCGGTAATACGGTTATCCACAGAATCAGGGGATAACG
CAGGAAAGAACATGTGAGCAAAAGGCCAGCAAAAGGCCAGGAACCGTAAAAAGGCCGCGTTGCTGGCGTT
TTTCCATAGGCTCCGCCCCCCTGACGAGCATCACAAAAATCGACGCTCAAGTCAGAGGTGGCGAAACCCG
ACAGGACTATAAAGATACCAGGCGTTTCCCCCTGGAAGCTCCCTCGTGCGCTCTCCTGTTCCGACCCTGC
CGCTTACCGGATACCTGTCCGCCTTTCTCCCTTCGGGAAGCGTGGCGCTTTCTCATAGCTCACGCTGTAG
GTATCTCAGTTCGGTGTAGGTCGTTCGCTCCAAGCTGGGCTGTGTGCACGAACCCCCCGTTCAGCCCGAC
CGCTGCGCCTTATCCGGTAACTATCGTCTTGAGTCCAACCCGGTAAGACACGACTTATCGCCACTGGCAG
CAGCCACTGGTAACAGGATTAGCAGAGCGAGGTATGTAGGCGGTGCTACAGAGTTCTTGAAGTGGTGGCC
TAACTACGGCTACACTAGAAGAACAGTATTTGGTATCTGCGCTCTGCTGAAGCCAGTTACCTTCGGAAAA
AGAGTTGGTAGCTCTTGATCCGGCAAACAAACCACCGCTGGTAGCGGTGGTTTTTTTGTTTGCAAGCAGC
AGATTACGCGCAGAAAAAAAGGATCTCAAGAAGATCCTTTGATCTTTTCTACGGGGTCTGACGCTCAGTG
GAACGAAAACTCACGTTAAGGGATTTTGGTCATGAGATTATCAAAAAGGATCTTCACCTAGATCCTTTTA
AATTAAAAATGAAGTTTTAAATCAATCTAAAGTATATATGAGTAAACTTGGTCTGACAGTTACCAATGCT
TAATCAGTGAGGCACCTATCTCAGCGATCTGTCTATTTCGTTCATCCATAGTTGCCTGACTCCCCGTCGT
GTAGATAACTACGATACGGGAGGGCTTACCATCTGGCCCCAGTGCTGCAATGATACCGCGAGACCCACGC
TCACCGGCTCCAGATTTATCAGCAATAAACCAGCCAGCCGGAAGGGCCGAGCGCAGAAGTGGTCCTGCAA
CTTTATCCGCCTCCATCCAGTCTATTAATTGTTGCCGGGAAGCTAGAGTAAGTAGTTCGCCAGTTAATAG
TTTGCGCAACGTTGTTGCCATTGCTACAGGCATCGTGGTGTCACGCTCGTCGTTTGGTATGGCTTCATTC
AGCTCCGGTTCCCAACGATCAAGGCGAGTTACATGATCCCCCATGTTGTGCAAAAAAGCGGTTAGCTCCT
TCGGTCCTCCGATCGTTGTCAGAAGTAAGTTGGCCGCAGTGTTATCACTCATGGTTATGGCAGCACTGCA
TAATTCTCTTACTGTCATGCCATCCGTAAGATGCTTTTCTGTGACTGGTGAGTACTCAACCAAGTCATTC
TGAGAATAGTGTATGCGGCGACCGAGTTGCTCTTGCCCGGCGTCAATACGGGATAATACCGCGCCACATA
GCAGAACTTTAAAAGTGCTCATCATTGGAAAACGTTCTTCGGGGCGAAAACTCTCAAGGATCTTACCGCT
GTTGAGATCCAGTTCGATGTAACCCACTCGTGCACCCAACTGATCTTCAGCATCTTTTACTTTCACCAGC
GTTTCTGGGTGAGCAAAAACAGGAAGGCAAAATGCCGCAAAAAAGGGAATAAGGGCGACACGGAAATGTT
GAATACTCATACTCTTCCTTTTTCAATATTATTGAAGCATTTATCAGGGTTATTGTCTCATGAGCGGATA
CATATTTGAATGTATTTAGAAAAATAAACAAATAGGGGTTCCGCGCACATTTCCCCGAAAAGTGCCACCT
GATGCGGTGTGAAATACCGCACAGATGCGTAAGGAGAAAATACCGCATCAGGAAATTGTAAGCGTTAATA
TTTTGTTAAAATT
