>Addgene plasmid #60509 | pSBtet-Neo | addgene partial sequence | sequence record 100540 | EBV-rev 5'-GTGGTTTGTCCAAACTCATC-3'
TGCTGGTGCCCACACTATTTAGCTTCTTCGCTAAGAGCACTCTCATCGACAAGTACGACCTAAGCAACTT
GCACGAGATCGCCAGCGGCGGGGCGCCGCTCAGCAAGGAGGTAGGTGAGGCCGTGGCCAAACGCTTCCAC
CTACCAGGCATCCGCCAGGGCTACGGCCTGACAGAAACAACCAGCGCCATTCTGATCACCCCCGAAGGGG
ACGACAAGCCTGGCGCAGTAGGCAAGGTGGTGCCCTTCTTCGAGGCTAAGGTGGTGGACTTGGACACCGG
TAAGACACTGGGTGTGAACCAGCGCGGCGAGCTGTGCGTCCGTGGCCCCATGATCATGAGCGGCTACGTT
AACAACCCCGAGGCTACAAACGCTCTCATCGACAAGGACGGCTGGCTGCACAGCGGCGACATCGCCTACT
GGGACGAGGACGAGCACTTCTTCATCGTGGACCGGCTGAAGAGCCTGATCAAATACAAGGGCTACCAGGT
AGCCCCAGCCGAACTGGAGAGCATCCTGCTGCAACACCCCAACATCTTCGACGCCGGGGTCGCCGGCCTG
CCCGACGACGATGCCGGCGAGCTGCCCGCCGCAGTCGTCGTGCTGGAACACGGTAAAACCATGACCGAGA
AGGAGATCGTGGACTATGTGGCCAGCCAGGTTACAACCGCCAAGAAGCTGCGCGGTGGTGTTGTGTTCGT
GGACGAGGTGCCTAAAGGACTGACCGGCAAGTTGGACGCCCGCAAGATCCGCGAGATTCTCATTAAGGCC
AAGAAGGGCGGCAAGATCGCCGTGTAAGGCCTGTCAGGCCAAGCTT
