>Addgene plasmid #60509 | pSBtet-Neo | addgene partial sequence | sequence record 100700 | Neo-R 5'-GCCCAGTCATAGCCGAATAG-3'
ACAATCCATAGACATCTGACCTCGGCACTTAGCATCATCACAGCAAACTAACTGTAGCCTTTCTCTCTTT
CCCTGTAGAAACCTCTGCACCTGAGGCCACCATGTCTAGACTGGACAAGAGCAAAGTCATAAACGGCGCT
CTGGAATTACTCAATGGAGTCGGTATCGAAGGCCTGACGACAAGGAAACTCGCTCAAAAGCTGGGAGTTG
AGCAGCCTACCCTGTACTGGCACGTGAAGAACAAGCGGGCCCTGCTCGATGCCCTGCCAATCGAGATGCT
GGACAGGCATCATACCCACTTCTGCCCCCTGGAAGGCGAGTCATGGCAAGACTTTCTGCGGAACAACGCC
AAGTCATTCCGCTGTGCTCTCCTCTCACATCGCGACGGGGCTAAAGTGCATCTCGGCACCCGCCCAACAG
AGAAACAGTACGAAACCCTGGAAAATCAGCTCGCGTTCCTGTGTCAGCAAGGCTTCTCCCTGGAGAACGC
ACTGTACGCTCTGTCCGCCGTGGGCCACTTTACACTGGGCTGCGTATTGGAGGAACAGGAGCATCAAGTA
GCAAAAGAGGAAAGAGAGACACCTACCACCGATTCTATGCCCCCACTTCTGAGACAAGCAATTGAGCTGT
TCGACCGGCAGGGAGCCGAACCTGCCTTCCTTTTCGGCCTGGAACTAATCATATGTGGCCTGGAGAAACA
GCTAAAGTGCGAAAGCGGCGGGCCGGCCGACGCCCTTGACGATTTTGACTTAGACATGCTCCCAGCCGAT
GCCCTTGACGACTTTGACCTTGATATGCTGCCTGCTGACGCTCTTGACGATTTTGACCTTGACATGCTCC
CCGGGTCCGGCGCTACTAACTTCAGCCTGCTGAAGCAGGCTGGTGACGTCGAGGAGAATCCTGGTCCCAT
GATTGAACAAGATGGATTGCACGCA
