>Addgene plasmid #60509 | pSBtet-Neo | addgene partial sequence | sequence record 100939 | LNCX 5'-AGCTCGTTTAGTGAACCGTCAGATC-3'
ACTCTTTTGCCTTATACCTACTTTCCGTACCACTTCCTACCCTCGAAAGGCCTCTGAGGCCACCATGGAA
GATGCCAAAAACATTAAGAAGGGCCCAGCGCCATTCTACCCACTCGAAGACGGGACCGCCGGCGAGCAGC
TGCACAAAGCCATGAAGCGCTACGCCCTGGTGCCCGGCACCATCGCCTTTACCGACGCACATATCGAGGT
GGACATTACCTACGCCGAGTACTTCGAGATGAGCGTTCGGCTGGCAGAAGCTATGAAGCGCTATGGGCTG
AATACAAACCATCGGATCGTGGTGTGCAGCGAGAATAGCTTGCAGTTCTTCATGCCCGTGTTGGGTGCCC
TGTTCATCGGTGTGGCTGTGGCCCCAGCTAACGACATCTACAACGAGCGCGAGCTGCTGAACAGCATGGG
CATCAGCCAGCCCACCGTCGTATTCGTGAGCAAGAAAGGGCTGCAAAAGATCCTCAACGTGCAAAAGAAG
CTACCGATCATACAAAAGATCATCATCATGGATAGCAAGACCGACTACCAGGGCTTCCAAAGCATGTACA
CCTTCGTGACTTCCCATTTGCCACCCGGCTTCAACGAGTACGACTTCGTGCCCGAGAGCTTCGACCGGGA
CAAAACCATCGCCCTGATCATGAACAGTAGTGGCAGTACCGGATTGCCCAAGGGCGTAGCCCTACCGCAC
CGCACCGCTTGTGTCCGATTCAGTCATGCCCGCGACCCCATCTTCGGCAACCAGATCATCCCCGACACCG
CTATCCTCAGCGTGGTGCCATTTCACCACGGCTTCGGCATGTTCACCACGCTGGGCTACTTGATCTGCGG
CTTTCGGGTCGTGCTCATGTACCGCTTC
